Addgene plasmid #90699: GPSM2 F4.3 gRNA
Purpose: 3rd generation lentiviral gRNA plasmid targeting human GPSM2
Depositing lab: Iain Cheeseman. Depositing organization: Whitehead Institute for Biomedical Research. Publication: Large-Scale Analysis of CRISPR/Cas9 Cell-Cycle Knockouts Reveals the Diversity of p53-Dependent Responses to Cell-Cycle Defects. McKinley KL, Cheeseman IM. Dev Cell. 2017 Feb 27;40(4):405-420.e2. doi: 10.1016/j.devcel.2017.01.012. Epub 2017 Feb 16. PubMed 28216383.
Backbone
  Vector backbone: pLenti-sgRNA
  Backbone manufacturer: Eric Lander & David Sabatini labs (Addgene plasmid #71409)
  Backbone size w/o insert (bp): 9151
  Vector type: Lentiviral, CRISPR
  Selectable markers: Puromycin
Growth in bacteria
  Bacterial resistance: Ampicillin, 100 μg/mL
  Growth temperature: 37°C
  Growth strain: NEB Stable
  Copy number: Unknown
Gene/Insert
  Gene/Insert name: GPSM2 (Guide Designation F4.3) (alt name: pKMKO series)
  gRNA/shRNA sequence: CACCGGGGAACGTCTATGTAAATC
  Species: H. sapiens (human)
  Promoter: U6
  Cloning method: Restriction Enzyme; 5′ cloning site BsmBI (destroyed during cloning); 3′ cloning site BsmBI (destroyed during cloning)
  Sequencing primers: 5′ hU6-F (5'-GAGGGCCTATTTCCCATGATT-3'); 3′ EF1a-R (5'-CACGGCGACTACTGCACTTA-3')
Terms and licenses: Academic/Nonprofit Terms; Industry Terms: Not Available to Industry
Depositor comments: Please note that gRNA target sequence listed is not strictly the 20nt spacer sequence, but also contains the 5' BsmBI overhang. For more information about knockout human cell lines generated using this plasmid, please see http://cellcycleknockouts.wi.mit.edu/ .
How to cite: GPSM2 F4.3 gRNA was a gift from Iain Cheeseman (Addgene plasmid # 90699 ; http://n2t.net/addgene:90699 ; RRID:Addgene_90699)
