[The description below was written by a language model from this plasmid's Addgene catalogue record and pLannotate feature annotations shown in this document.]
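Description:
GPSM2 F4.3 gRNA is a third-generation lentiviral CRISPR plasmid built on the pLenti-sgRNA backbone and carrying a single guide RNA directed against human GPSM2. It is propagated in E. coli using a high-copy ColE1/pUC-type origin and ampicillin resistance (AmpR/bla). An f1 origin, an SV40 origin and remnants of a lac/lacZα cloning region are also annotated in the bacterial backbone. The catalogue lists the empty backbone as 9,151 bp, whereas the sequenced record is 7,301 nt. This would be consistent with loss of a stuffer fragment when the guide oligos were inserted between the two BsmBI sites (both destroyed in cloning), although the record does not say so.

The viral portion has the usual self-inactivating layout. An RSV promoter drives a truncated HIV-1 5' LTR, so genomic RNA is produced without Tat, followed by the Ψ packaging signal with a partial gag sequence, the Rev response element for nuclear export, a cPPT/CTS element, and a ΔU3 3' LTR followed by an SV40 polyadenylation signal. Within this frame, the human U6 RNA polymerase III promoter transcribes the GPSM2 spacer fused to the Streptococcus pyogenes Cas9 guide scaffold (annotated as a tracrRNA fragment). Downstream, an EF-1α core promoter expresses puromycin N-acetyltransferase for selection of transduced cells, with a WPRE to enhance transcript expression.

No Cas9 is encoded, so the nuclease must be supplied separately in the target cells. The plasmid belongs to a guide series used to generate knockout human cell lines in a large-scale analysis of cell-cycle genes.
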