Features (pLannotate 1.2.2; 28 found; start..end, strand, type, name):
      1..28      +  rep_origin     RSF ori (fragment): Plasmids containing the RSF 1030 origin of replication can be propagated in E. coli cells that contain additional plasmids with compatible origins.
     30..122     +  CDS            lacI (fragment): lac repressor; lacI; The lac repressor binds to the lac operator to inhibit transcription in E. coli. This inhibition can be relieved by adding lactose or isopropyl-β-D-thiogalactopyranoside (IPTG).
    135..156     +  protein_bind   CAP binding site: CAP binding activates transcription in the presence of cAMP. E. coli catabolite activator protein
    171..201     +  promoter       lac promoter: promoter for the E. coli lac operon
    209..225     +  protein_bind   lac operator: The lac repressor binds to the lac operator to inhibit transcription in E. coli. This inhibition can be relieved by adding lactose or isopropyl-β-D-thiogalactopyranoside (IPTG). lac repressor encoded by lacI
    270..288     +  promoter       T3 promoter: promoter for bacteriophage T3 RNA polymerase
    316..542     +  promoter       RSV promoter: Rous sarcoma virus enhancer/promoter
    543..723     +  LTR            5' LTR (truncated): truncated 5' long terminal repeat (LTR) from HIV-1
    770..895     +  misc_feature   HIV-1 Ψ: packaging signal of human immunodeficiency virus type 1
    879..1242    +  CDS            HIV-1 gag (fragment): gag protein from human immunodeficiency virus 1; gag
   1388..1621    +  misc_feature   RRE: The Rev response element (RRE) of HIV-1 allows for Rev-dependent mRNA export from the nucleus to the cytoplasm.
   1998..2024    +  CDS            Rev (fragment): human immunodeficiency virus 1 (HIV-1) Rev protein; rev; enhances nuclear export of unspliced and incompletely spliced viral mRNAs
   2028..2268    +  promoter       U6 promoter: RNA polymerase III promoter for human U6 snRNA
   2315..2382    +  misc_RNA       tracrRNA (fragment): trans-activating CRISPR RNA for the Streptococcus pyogenes CRISPR/Cas9 system
   2431..2548    +  misc_feature   cPPT/CTS: central polypurine tract and central termination sequence of HIV-1
   2617..2828    +  promoter       EF-1α core promoter: core promoter for human elongation factor EF-1α
   2854..3453    +  CDS            PuroR (fragment): puromycin N-acetyltransferase; pac from Streptomyces; confers resistance to puromycin
   3469..4057    +  misc_feature   WPRE: woodchuck hepatitis virus posttranscriptional regulatory element
   4108..4127    +  misc_feature   cPPT/CTS (fragment): central polypurine tract and central termination sequence of HIV-1
   4129..4362    +  LTR            3' LTR (ΔU3): self-inactivating 3' long terminal repeat (LTR) from HIV-1
   4440..4561    +  polyA_signal   SV40 poly(A) signal: SV40 polyadenylation signal
   4601..4736    +  rep_origin     SV40 ori: SV40 origin of replication
   4757..4775    -  promoter       T7 promoter: promoter for bacteriophage T7 RNA polymerase
   4783..4938    +  CDS            lacZα (fragment): LacZα fragment of β-galactosidase; lacZ fragment
   4943..5371    +  rep_origin     f1 ori (sequence partly withheld): f1 bacteriophage origin of replication; arrow indicates direction of (+) strand synthesis
   5424..5528    +  promoter       AmpR promoter: bla
   5529..6389    +  CDS            AmpR: β-lactamase; bla; confers resistance to ampicillin, carbenicillin, and related antibiotics
   6560..7148    +  rep_origin     ori: high-copy-number ColE1/pMB1/pBR322/pUC origin of replication
>Addgene plasmid #90699 | GPSM2 F4.3 gRNA | addgene full sequence | sequence record 183212 | Addgene NGS Result
AGCGAGTCAGTGAGCGAGGAAGCGGAAGAGCGCCCAATACGCAAACCGCCTCTCCCCGCGCGTTGGCCGA
TTCATTAATGCAGCTGGCACGACAGGTTTCCCGACTGGAAAGCGGGCAGTGAGCGCAACGCAATTAATGT
GAGTTAGCTCACTCATTAGGCACCCCAGGCTTTACACTTTATGCTTCCGGCTCGTATGTTGTGTGGAATT
GTGAGCGGATAACAATTTCACACAGGAAACAGCTATGACCATGATTACGCCAAGCGCGCAATTAACCCTC
ACTAAAGGGAACAAAAGCTGGAGCTGCAAGCTTAATGTAGTCTTATGCAATACTCTTGTAGTCTTGCAAC
ATGGTAACGATGAGTTAGCAACATGCCTTACAAGGAGAGAAAAAGCACCGTGCATGCCGATTGGTGGAAG
TAAGGTGGTACGATCGTGCCTTATTAGGAAGGCAACAGACGGGTCTGACATGGATTGGACGAACCACTGA
ATTGCCGCATTGCAGAGATATTGTATTTAAGTGCCTAGCTCGATACATAAACGGGTCTCTCTGGTTAGAC
CAGATCTGAGCCTGGGAGCTCTCTGGCTAACTAGGGAACCCACTGCTTAAGCCTCAATAAAGCTTGCCTT
GAGTGCTTCAAGTAGTGTGTGCCCGTCTGTTGTGTGACTCTGGTAACTAGAGATCCCTCAGACCCTTTTA
GTCAGTGTGGAAAATCTCTAGCAGTGGCGCCCGAACAGGGACTTGAAAGCGAAAGGGAAACCAGAGGAGC
TCTCTCGACGCAGGACTCGGCTTGCTGAAGCGCGCACGGCAAGAGGCGAGGGGCGGCGACTGGTGAGTAC
GCCAAAAATTTTGACTAGCGGAGGCTAGAAGGAGAGAGATGGGTGCGAGAGCGTCAGTATTAAGCGGGGG
AGAATTAGATCGCGATGGGAAAAAATTCGGTTAAGGCCAGGGGGAAAGAAAAAATATAAATTAAAACATA
TAGTATGGGCAAGCAGGGAGCTAGAACGATTCGCAGTTAATCCTGGCCTGTTAGAAACATCAGAAGGCTG
TAGACAAATACTGGGACAGCTACAACCATCCCTTCAGACAGGATCAGAAGAACTTAGATCATTATATAAT
ACAGTAGCAACCCTCTATTGTGTGCATCAAAGGATAGAGATAAAAGACACCAAGGAAGCTTTAGACAAGA
TAGAGGAAGAGCAAAACAAAAGTAAGACCACCGCACAGCAAGCGGCCGCTGATCTTCAGACCTGGAGGAG
GAGATATGAGGGACAATTGGAGAAGTGAATTATATAAATATAAAGTAGTAAAAATTGAACCATTAGGAGT
AGCACCCACCAAGGCAAAGAGAAGAGTGGTGCAGAGAGAAAAAAGAGCAGTGGGAATAGGAGCTTTGTTC
CTTGGGTTCTTGGGAGCAGCAGGAAGCACTATGGGCGCAGCGTCAATGACGCTGACGGTACAGGCCAGAC
AATTATTGTCTGGTATAGTGCAGCAGCAGAACAATTTGCTGAGGGCTATTGAGGCGCAACAGCATCTGTT
GCAACTCACAGTCTGGGGCATCAAGCAGCTCCAGGCAAGAATCCTGGCTGTGGAAAGATACCTAAAGGAT
CAACAGCTCCTGGGGATTTGGGGTTGCTCTGGAAAACTCATTTGCACCACTGCTGTGCCTTGGAATGCTA
GTTGGAGTAATAAATCTCTGGAACAGATTTGGAATCACACGACCTGGATGGAGTGGGACAGAGAAATTAA
CAATTACACAAGCTTAATACACTCCTTAATTGAAGAATCGCAAAACCAGCAAGAAAAGAATGAACAAGAA
TTATTGGAATTAGATAAATGGGCAAGTTTGTGGAATTGGTTTAACATAACAAATTGGCTGTGGTATATAA
AATTATTCATAATGATAGTAGGAGGCTTGGTAGGTTTAAGAATAGTTTTTGCTGTACTTTCTATAGTGAA
TAGAGTTAGGCAGGGATATTCACCATTATCGTTTCAGACCCACCTCCCAACCCCGAGGGGACCCAGAGAG
GGCCTATTTCCCATGATTCCTTCATATTTGCATATACGATACAAGGCTGTTAGAGAGATAATTAGAATTA
ATTTGACTGTAAACACAAAGATATTAGTACAAAATACGTGACGTAGAAAGTAATAATTTCTTGGGTAGTT
TGCAGTTTTAAAATTATGTTTTAAAATGGACTATCATATGCTTACCGTAACTTGAAAGTATTTCGATTTC
TTGGCTTTATATATCTTGTGGAAAGGACGAAACACCGGGGAACGTCTATGTAAATCGTTTAAGAGCTATG
CTGGAAACAGCATAGCAAGTTTAAATAAGGCTAGTCCGTTATCAACTTGAAAAAGTGGCACCGAGTCGGT
GCTTTTTTTGAATTCTAGATCTTGAGACAAATGGCAGTATTCATCCACAATTTTAAAAGAAAAGGGGGGA
TTGGGGGGTACAGTGCAGGGGAAAGAATAGTAGACATAATAGCAACAGACATACAAACTAAAGAATTACA
AAAACAAATTACAAAAATTCAAAATTTTCGGGTTTATTACAGGGACAGCAGAGATCCACTTTGGCGCCGG
CTCGAGTGGCTCCGGTGCCCGTCAGTGGGCAGAGCGCACATCGCCCACAGTCCCCGAGAAGTTGGGGGGA
GGGGTCGGCAATTGAACCGGTGCCTAGAGAAGGTGGCGCGGGGTAAACTGGGAAAGTGATGTCGTGTACT
GGCTCCGCCTTTTTCCCGAGGGTGGGGGAGAACCGTATATAAGTGCAGTAGTCGCCGTGAACGTTCTTTT
TCGCAACGGGTTTGCCGCCAGAACACAGGTGTCGTGACGCGGGATCCGCCACCATGACCGAGTACAAGCC
CACGGTGCGCCTCGCCACCCGCGACGACGTCCCCAGGGCCGTACGCACCCTCGCCGCCGCGTTCGCCGAC
TACCCCGCCACGCGCCACACCGTCGATCCGGACCGCCACATCGAGCGGGTCACCGAGCTGCAAGAACTCT
TCCTCACGCGCGTCGGGCTCGACATCGGCAAGGTGTGGGTCGCGGACGACGGCGCCGCGGTGGCGGTCTG
GACCACGCCGGAGAGCGTCGAAGCGGGGGCGGTGTTCGCCGAGATCGGCCCGCGCATGGCCGAGTTGAGC
GGTTCCCGGCTGGCCGCGCAGCAACAGATGGAAGGCCTCCTGGCGCCGCACCGGCCCAAGGAGCCCGCGT
GGTTCCTGGCCACCGTCGGAGTCTCGCCCGACCACCAGGGCAAGGGTCTGGGCAGCGCCGTCGTGCTCCC
CGGAGTGGAGGCGGCCGAGCGCGCCGGGGTGCCCGCCTTCCTGGAGACCTCCGCGCCCCGCAACCTCCCC
TTCTACGAGCGGCTCGGCTTCACCGTCACCGCCGACGTCGAGGTGCCCGAAGGACCGCGCACCTGGTGCA
TGACCCGCAAGCCCGGTGCCTGAACGCGTTAAGTCGACAATCAACCTCTGGATTACAAAATTTGTGAAAG
ATTGACTGGTATTCTTAACTATGTTGCTCCTTTTACGCTATGTGGATACGCTGCTTTAATGCCTTTGTAT
CATGCTATTGCTTCCCGTATGGCTTTCATTTTCTCCTCCTTGTATAAATCCTGGTTGCTGTCTCTTTATG
AGGAGTTGTGGCCCGTTGTCAGGCAACGTGGCGTGGTGTGCACTGTGTTTGCTGACGCAACCCCCACTGG
TTGGGGCATTGCCACCACCTGTCAGCTCCTTTCCGGGACTTTCGCTTTCCCCCTCCCTATTGCCACGGCG
GAACTCATCGCCGCCTGCCTTGCCCGCTGCTGGACAGGGGCTCGGCTGTTGGGCACTGACAATTCCGTGG
TGTTGTCGGGGAAATCATCGTCCTTTCCTTGGCTGCTCGCCTGTGTTGCCACCTGGATTCTGCGCGGGAC
GTCCTTCTGCTACGTCCCTTCGGCCCTCAATCCAGCGGACCTTCCTTCCCGCGGCCTGCTGCCGGCTCTG
CGGCCTCTTCCGCGTCTTCGCCTTCGCCCTCAGACGAGTCGGATCTCCCTTTGGGCCGCCTCCCCGCGTC
GACTTTAAGACCAATGACTTACAAGGCAGCTGTAGATCTTAGCCACTTTTTAAAAGAAAAGGGGGGACTG
GAAGGGCTAATTCACTCCCAACGAAGACAAGATCTGCTTTTTGCTTGTACTGGGTCTCTCTGGTTAGACC
AGATCTGAGCCTGGGAGCTCTCTGGCTAACTAGGGAACCCACTGCTTAAGCCTCAATAAAGCTTGCCTTG
AGTGCTTCAAGTAGTGTGTGCCCGTCTGTTGTGTGACTCTGGTAACTAGAGATCCCTCAGACCCTTTTAG
TCAGTGTGGAAAATCTCTAGCAGTACGTATAGTAGTTCATGTCATCTTATTATTCAGTATTTATAACTTG
CAAAGAAATGAATATCAGAGAGTGAGAGGAACTTGTTTATTGCAGCTTATAATGGTTACAAATAAAGCAA
TAGCATCACAAATTTCACAAATAAAGCATTTTTTTCACTGCATTCTAGTTGTGGTTTGTCCAAACTCATC
AATGTATCTTATCATGTCTGGCTCTAGCTATCCCGCCCCTAACTCCGCCCATCCCGCCCCTAACTCCGCC
CAGTTCCGCCCATTCTCCGCCCCATGGCTGACTAATTTTTTTTATTTATGCAGAGGCCGAGGCCGCCTCG
GCCTCTGAGCTATTCCAGAAGTAGTGAGGAGGCTTTTTTGGAGGCCTAGGGACGTACCCAATTCGCCCTA
TAGTGAGTCGTATTACGCGCGCTCACTGGCCGTCGTTTTACAACGTCGTGACTGGGAAAACCCTGGCGTT
ACCCAACTTAATCGCCTTGCAGCACATCCCCCTTTCGCCAGCTGGCGTAATAGCGAAGAGGCCCGCACCG
ATCGCCCTTCCCAACAGTTGCGCAGCCTGAATGGCGAATGGG
[124 nt withheld, positions 4943-5066]
C
[91 nt withheld, positions 5068-5158]
A
[49 nt withheld, positions 5160-5208]
CCTTTGACGTTGGAGTCCACGTTCTTT
[37 nt withheld, positions 5236-5272]
ACCCTATCTCGGTCTATTCTTTTGATTTATAAGGGATTTTGCCGATTTCGGCCTATTGGTTAAAAAATGA
GCTGATTTAACAAAAATTTAACGCGAATTTTAACAAAATATTAACGCTTACAATTTAGGTGGCACTTTTC
GGGGAAATGTGCGCGGAACCCCTATTTGTTTATTTTTCTAAATACATTCAAATATGTATCCGCTCATGAG
ACAATAACCCTGATAAATGCTTCAATAATATTGAAAAAGGAAGAGTATGAGTATTCAACATTTCCGTGTC
GCCCTTATTCCCTTTTTTGCGGCATTTTGCCTTCCTGTTTTTGCTCACCCAGAAACGCTGGTGAAAGTAA
AAGATGCTGAAGATCAGTTGGGTGCACGAGTGGGTTACATCGAACTGGATCTCAACAGCGGTAAGATCCT
TGAGAGTTTTCGCCCCGAAGAACGTTTTCCAATGATGAGCACTTTTAAAGTTCTGCTATGTGGCGCGGTA
TTATCCCGTATTGACGCCGGGCAAGAGCAACTCGGTCGCCGCATACACTATTCTCAGAATGACTTGGTTG
AGTACTCACCAGTCACAGAAAAGCATCTTACGGATGGCATGACAGTAAGAGAATTATGCAGTGCTGCCAT
AACCATGAGTGATAACACTGCGGCCAACTTACTTCTGACAACGATCGGAGGACCGAAGGAGCTAACCGCT
TTTTTGCACAACATGGGGGATCATGTAACTCGCCTTGATCGTTGGGAACCGGAGCTGAATGAAGCCATAC
CAAACGACGAGCGTGACACCACGATGCCTGTAGCAATGGCAACAACGTTGCGCAAACTATTAACTGGCGA
ACTACTTACTCTAGCTTCCCGGCAACAATTAATAGACTGGATGGAGGCGGATAAAGTTGCAGGACCACTT
CTGCGCTCGGCCCTTCCGGCTGGCTGGTTTATTGCTGATAAATCTGGAGCCGGTGAGCGTGGGTCTCGCG
GTATCATTGCAGCACTGGGGCCAGATGGTAAGCCCTCCCGTATCGTAGTTATCTACACGACGGGGAGTCA
GGCAACTATGGATGAACGAAATAGACAGATCGCTGAGATAGGTGCCTCACTGATTAAGCATTGGTAACTG
TCAGACCAAGTTTACTCATATATACTTTAGATTGATTTAAAACTTCATTTTTAATTTAAAAGGATCTAGG
TGAAGATCCTTTTTGATAATCTCATGACCAAAATCCCTTAACGTGAGTTTTCGTTCCACTGAGCGTCAGA
CCCCGTAGAAAAGATCAAAGGATCTTCTTGAGATCCTTTTTTTCTGCGCGTAATCTGCTGCTTGCAAACA
AAAAAACCACCGCTACCAGCGGTGGTTTGTTTGCCGGATCAAGAGCTACCAACTCTTTTTCCGAAGGTAA
CTGGCTTCAGCAGAGCGCAGATACCAAATACTGTTCTTCTAGTGTAGCCGTAGTTAGGCCACCACTTCAA
GAACTCTGTAGCACCGCCTACATACCTCGCTCTGCTAATCCTGTTACCAGTGGCTGCTGCCAGTGGCGAT
AAGTCGTGTCTTACCGGGTTGGACTCAAGACGATAGTTACCGGATAAGGCGCAGCGGTCGGGCTGAACGG
GGGGTTCGTGCACACAGCCCAGCTTGGAGCGAACGACCTACACCGAACTGAGATACCTACAGCGTGAGCT
ATGAGAAAGCGCCACGCTTCCCGAAGGGAGAAAGGCGGACAGGTATCCGGTAAGCGGCAGGGTCGGAACA
GGAGAGCGCACGAGGGAGCTTCCAGGGGGAAACGCCTGGTATCTTTATAGTCCTGTCGGGTTTCGCCACC
TCTGACTTGAGCGTCGATTTTTGTGATGCTCGTCAGGGGGGCGGAGCCTATGGAAAAACGCCAGCAACGC
GGCCTTTTTACGGTTCCTGGCCTTTTGCTGGCCTTTTGCTCACATGTTCTTTCCTGCGTTATCCCCTGAT
TCTGTGGATAACCGTATTACCGCCTTTGAGTGAGCTGATACCGCTCGCCGCAGCCGAACGACCGAGCGC
